Addgene plasmid #236506: GFP-cCGN-Myc
Purpose: For expression of canis CGN in mammalian cells
Depositing lab: Sandra Citi. Depositing organization: University of Geneva. Publication: Cingulin and paracingulin tether myosins-2 to junctions to mechanoregulate the plasma membrane. Rouaud F, Huang W, Flinois A, Jain K, Vasileva E, Di Mattia T, Mauperin M, Parry DAD, Dugina V, Chaponnier C, Mean I, Montessuit S, Mutero-Maeda A, Yan J, Citi S. J Cell Biol. 2023 Jul 3;222(7):e202208065. doi: 10.1083/jcb.202208065. Epub 2023 May 19. PubMed 37204781.
Backbone
  Vector backbone: pCDNA3.1A
  Vector type: Mammalian Expression
Growth in bacteria
  Bacterial resistance: Ampicillin, 100 μg/mL
  Growth temperature: 37°C
  Growth strain: DH5alpha
  Copy number: High Copy
Gene/Insert
  Gene/Insert name: CGN
  Species: Canis lupus familiaris (dog)
  Insert size (bp): 4383
  Mutation: WT
  Entrez Gene: CGN
  Tag / fusion protein: GFP (N terminal on insert); Myc (C terminal on insert)
  Cloning method: Restriction Enzyme; 5′ cloning site Xba1 (unknown if destroyed); 3′ cloning site Kpn1 (unknown if destroyed)
Terms and licenses: Academic/Nonprofit Terms; Industry Terms: Not Available to Industry
Depositor comments: S1115 R (Plasmid collection number)
How to cite: GFP-cCGN-Myc was a gift from Sandra Citi (Addgene plasmid # 236506 ; http://n2t.net/addgene:236506 ; RRID:Addgene_236506)
