[The description below was written by a language model from this plasmid's Addgene catalogue record and pLannotate feature annotations shown in this document.]
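Description:
GFP-cCGN-Myc is a mammalian expression plasmid built on a pcDNA3.1-type backbone for producing wild-type dog (Canis lupus familiaris) cingulin (CGN), a cytoplasmic tight junction protein, as a fluorescent fusion. The sequenced plasmid is about 9.8 kb. It is maintained in E. coli through a high-copy ColE1/pUC origin and an ampicillin resistance gene (β-lactamase with its own promoter). An f1 phage origin is also present. Short lacI, lac promoter/operator and bom annotations are backbone remnants with no evident role in the design.

The expression cassette is driven by the human CMV immediate-early enhancer and promoter, with a T7 promoter just downstream that could support in vitro transcription. EGFP is placed directly upstream of the CGN coding sequence, giving an N-terminal GFP tag, and the transcript ends at the bovine growth hormone polyadenylation signal. The catalogue lists a C-terminal Myc tag. The automated annotation does not call a Myc epitope, but it flags a short His-tag-like fragment between CGN and the bGH signal, consistent with the Myc/His region found in this vector family. The stated insert size of roughly 4.4 kb matches EGFP plus CGN together. A separate SV40 early promoter drives a neomycin phosphotransferase gene with an SV40 poly(A) signal, which would allow G418 selection of stably transfected cells.

The construct is intended for expressing tagged canine cingulin in mammalian cells. GFP would permit imaging of its localisation and the tags would permit detection or pull-down. The associated study examined how cingulin and paracingulin tether myosin-2 isoforms to cell junctions.
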