Features (pLannotate 1.2.2; 24 found; start..end, strand, type, name):
      1..589     +  rep_origin     ori: high-copy-number ColE1/pMB1/pBR322/pUC origin of replication
    772..864     +  CDS            lacI (fragment): lac repressor; lacI; The lac repressor binds to the lac operator to inhibit transcription in E. coli. This inhibition can be relieved by adding lactose or isopropyl-β-D-thiogalactopyranoside (IPTG).
    877..898     +  protein_bind   CAP binding site: CAP binding activates transcription in the presence of cAMP. E. coli catabolite activator protein
    913..943     +  promoter       lac promoter: promoter for the E. coli lac operon
    951..967     +  protein_bind   lac operator: The lac repressor binds to the lac operator to inhibit transcription in E. coli. This inhibition can be relieved by adding lactose or isopropyl-β-D-thiogalactopyranoside (IPTG). lac repressor encoded by lacI
   1040..1161    -  polyA_signal   SV40 poly(A) signal: SV40 polyadenylation signal
   1156..1314    -  CDS            ble (fragment): BLE_KLEPN - Experimental evidence at protein level: Swiss-Prot protein existence level 1. Binding protein with a strong affinity to the bleomycin family of antibiotics. Binds to CL990; an antimitotic-antibiotic compound. From Klebsiella pneumoniae.
   1338..2129    -  CDS            neo: KKA2_KLEPN - Also known as kan, nptII. Experimental evidence at protein level: Swiss-Prot protein existence level 1. Resistance to kanamycin, neomycin, paromomycin, ribostamycin, butirosin and gentamicin B. From Klebsiella pneumoniae.
   2196..2525    -  promoter       SV40 promoter: SV40 enhancer and early promoter
   2539..2967    -  rep_origin     f1 ori (sequence partly withheld): f1 bacteriophage origin of replication; arrow indicates direction of (+) strand synthesis
   2988..3009    -  promoter       SV40 promoter (fragment): SV40 enhancer and early promoter
   3013..3237    -  polyA_signal   bGH poly(A) signal: bovine growth hormone polyadenylation signal
   3287..3304    -  CDS            capTEV™ (fragment): composite tag for in vivo biotinylation, TEV protease cleavage, and 6xHis tagging
   3362..3388    -  misc_feature   MCS (fragment): pBluescript multiple cloning site
   3431..7000    -  CDS            CGN: CING_CANLF - Experimental evidence at transcript level: Swiss-Prot protein existence level 2. Probably plays a role in the formation and regulation of the tight junction (TJ) paracellular permeability barrier. From Canis lupus familiaris (Dog) (Canis familiaris).
   7010..7726    -  CDS            EGFP: EGFP is a basic (constitutively fluorescent) green fluorescent protein published in 1996, derived from Aequorea victoria. It is reported to be a rapidly-maturing weak dimer with moderate acid sensitivity.
   7733..7751    -  misc_feature   MCS (fragment): pBluescript multiple cloning site
   7784..7802    -  promoter       T7 promoter: promoter for bacteriophage T7 RNA polymerase
   7818..7851    -  LTR            5' LTR (truncated) (fragment): truncated 5' long terminal repeat (LTR) from HIV-1
   7847..8050    -  promoter       CMV promoter: human cytomegalovirus (CMV) immediate early promoter
   8051..8430    -  enhancer       CMV enhancer: human cytomegalovirus immediate early enhancer
   8585..8637    +  misc_feature   bom (fragment): basis of mobility region from pBR322
   8696..8800    +  promoter       AmpR promoter: bla
   8801..9661    +  CDS            AmpR: β-lactamase; bla; confers resistance to ampicillin, carbenicillin, and related antibiotics
>Addgene plasmid #236506 | GFP-cCGN-Myc | addgene full sequence | sequence record 469284 | Addgene NGS Result
TTGAGATCCTTTTTTTCTGCGCGTAATCTGCTGCTTGCAAACAAAAAAACCACCGCTACCAGCGGTGGTT
TGTTTGCCGGATCAAGAGCTACCAACTCTTTTTCCGAAGGTAACTGGCTTCAGCAGAGCGCAGATACCAA
ATACTGTTCTTCTAGTGTAGCCGTAGTTAGGCCACCACTTCAAGAACTCTGTAGCACCGCCTACATACCT
CGCTCTGCTAATCCTGTTACCAGTGGCTGCTGCCAGTGGCGATAAGTCGTGTCTTACCGGGTTGGACTCA
AGACGATAGTTACCGGATAAGGCGCAGCGGTCGGGCTGAACGGGGGGTTCGTGCACACAGCCCAGCTTGG
AGCGAACGACCTACACCGAACTGAGATACCTACAGCGTGAGCTATGAGAAAGCGCCACGCTTCCCGAAGG
GAGAAAGGCGGACAGGTATCCGGTAAGCGGCAGGGTCGGAACAGGAGAGCGCACGAGGGAGCTTCCAGGG
GGAAACGCCTGGTATCTTTATAGTCCTGTCGGGTTTCGCCACCTCTGACTTGAGCGTCGATTTTTGTGAT
GCTCGTCAGGGGGGCGGAGCCTATGGAAAAACGCCAGCAACGCGGCCTTTTTACGGTTCCTGGCCTTTTG
CTGGCCTTTTGCTCACATGTTCTTTCCTGCGTTATCCCCTGATTCTGTGGATAACCGTATTACCGCCTTT
GAGTGAGCTGATACCGCTCGCCGCAGCCGAACGACCGAGCGCAGCGAGTCAGTGAGCGAGGAAGCGGAAG
AGCGCCCAATACGCAAACCGCCTCTCCCCGCGCGTTGGCCGATTCATTAATGCAGCTGGCACGACAGGTT
TCCCGACTGGAAAGCGGGCAGTGAGCGCAACGCAATTAATGTGAGTTAGCTCACTCATTAGGCACCCCAG
GCTTTACACTTTATGCTTCCGGCTCGTATGTTGTGTGGAATTGTGAGCGGATAACAATTTCACACAGGAA
ACAGCTATGACCATGATTACGCCAAGCTCTAGCTAGAGGTCGACGGTATACAGACATGATAAGATACATT
GATGAGTTTGGACAAACCACAACTAGAATGCAGTGAAAAAAATGCTTTATTTGTGAAATTTGTGATGCTA
TTGCTTTATTTGTAACCATTATAAGCTGCAATAAACAAGTTGGGGTGGGCGAAGAACTCCAGCATGAGAT
CCCCGCGCTGGAGGATCATCCAGCCGGCGTCCCGGAAAACGATTCCGAAGCCCAACCTTTCATAGAAGGC
GGCGGTGGAATCGAAATCTCGTGATGGCAGGTTGGGCGTCGCTTGGTCGGTCATTTCGAACCCCAGAGTC
CCGCTCAGAAGAACTCGTCAAGAAGGCGATAGAAGGCGATGCGCTGCGAATCGGGAGCGGCGATACCGTA
AAGCACGAGGAAGCGGTCAGCCCATTCGCCGCCAAGCTCTTCAGCAATATCACGGGTAGCCAACGCTATG
TCCTGATAGCGGTCCGCCACACCCAGCCGGCCACAGTCGATGAATCCAGAAAAGCGGCCATTTTCCACCA
TGATATTCGGCAAGCAGGCATCGCCATGGGTCACGACGAGATCCTCGCCGTCGGGCATGCGCGCCTTGAG
CCTGGCGAACAGTTCGGCTGGCGCGAGCCCCTGATGCTCTTCGTCCAGATCATCCTGATCGACAAGACCG
GCTTCCATCCGAGTACGTGCTCGCTCGATGCGATGTTTCGCTTGGTGGTCGAATGGGCAGGTAGCCGGAT
CAAGCGTATGCAGCCGCCGCATTGCATCAGCCATGATGGATACTTTCTCGGCAGGAGCAAGGTGAGATGA
CAGGAGATCCTGCCCCGGCACTTCGCCCAATAGCAGCCAGTCCCTTCCCGCTTCAGTGACAACGTCGAGC
ACAGCTGCGCAAGGAACGCCCGTCGTGGCCAGCCACGATAGCCGCGCTGCCTCGTCCTGCAGTTCATTCA
GGGCACCGGACAGGTCGGTCTTGACAAAAAGAACCGGGCGCCCCTGCGCTGACAGCCGGAACACGGCGGC
ATCAGAGCAGCCGATTGTCTGTTGTGCCCAGTCATAGCCGAATAGCCTCTCCACCCAAGCGGCCGGAGAA
CCTGCGTGCAATCCATCTTGTTCAATCATGCGAAACGATCCTCATCCTGTCTCTTGATCAGATCCGAAAA
TGGATATACAAGCTCCCGGGAGCTTTTTGCAAAAGCCTAGGCCTCCAAAAAAGCCTCCTCACTACTTCTG
GAATAGCTCAGAGGCAGAGGCGGCCTCGGCCTCTGCATAAATAAAAAAAATTAGTCAGCCATGGGGCGGA
GAATGGGCGGAACTGGGCGGAGTTAGGGGCGGGATGGGCGGAGTTAGGGGCGGGACTATGGTTGCTGACT
AATTGAGATGCATGCTTTGCATACTTCTGCCTGCTGGGGAGCCTGGGGACTTTCCACACCTGGTTGCTGA
CTAATTGAGATGCATGCTTTGCATACTTCTGCCTGCTGGGGAGCCTGGGGACTTTCCACACCCTAACTGA
CACACATTCCACAGAATTAATTCGCGTTAAATTTTTGTTAAATCAGCTCATTTTTTAACCAATAGGCCGA
AATCGGCAAAATCCCTTATAAATCAAAAGAATAGACCGAGATAGGGT
[37 nt withheld, positions 2638-2674]
AAAGAACGTGGACTCCAACGTCAAAGG
[49 nt withheld, positions 2702-2750]
T
[91 nt withheld, positions 2752-2842]
G
[124 nt withheld, positions 2844-2967]
GGGGATACCCCCTAGAGCCCCAGCTGGTTCTTTCCGCCTCAGAAGCCATAGAGCCCACCGCATCCCCAGC
ATGCCTGCTATTGTCTTCCCAATCCTCCCCCTTGCTGTCCTGCCCCACCCCACCCCCCAGAATAGAATGA
CACCTACTCAGACAATGCGATGCAATTTCCTCATTTTATTAGGAAAGGACAGTGGGAGTGGCACCTTCCA
GGGTCAAGGAAGGCACGGGGGAGGGGCAAACAACAGATGGCTGGCAACTAGAAGGCACAGTCGAGGCTGA
TCAGCGGTTTAAACTTAAGCTGGAGACCGTTTAAACTCAATGATGATGATGATGATGGTCGACGGCGCTA
TTCAGATCCTCTTCTGAGATGAGTTTTTGTTCGGGCCCAAGCTTGGTACCGGGCCCCCCCTCGAGGTCGA
CCTAATTCAGATCCTCTTCTGAGATGAGTTTTTGTTCATCGATACAGGAGCTGGTCTGCAGGTTGCTCTC
CGTAAGCAGCGATGCAATGGAAGAAGGGTCGTAGACACTGTCAAACTCCTCATCCGAGCTCAGCCCTTCA
CGCTGGGCTGACTCAGCAGCTGAACGGGAGGCTTTGCGCCAGGAGTCCTTCTCTAGGGTTTTGATCCGGG
CCTGGAGCTGTTCATTGACCTCATGTTGCTCTTCCAGCTCACGCTGGGCCTTCTTCCTCAGGCCATCCAG
TCGCTCAATCTCCTCTTCTGCTTCATCCACCTGCCGCTTCAAAGCCTTCACCCTCAGGCTTAGCTGGTCC
TTCTGGTCATTGACATGCTGCCGCTCATCATCAATTTGGATGGACAGCTCTTTAACCCTCCGCTCCAGTT
TTCGGTTGGTGGACTGAAGGACCGTCTTCTCCCTCTCTTCAGCCTGCAGCCGCTCCTGCAACTCCTGATT
CTGGGATTCAAGCTGAGAGAGGCTGGCACTGGGCTTCTGGAAGCCTTCTGAGCTGGCCAATCGGCTCTTC
AAGTCCTTGTTCTGTCTCTCTAGGGAGATTTTGTCACACTCCAGGTCCTGTCGAGCAGATCTCTCCTGCA
TGAGCTCTGACCTCAGCTGGTCTACCTGGTCCCGGCCACGAGTCACACGTTCTGTCAGCAGCTCCACGGT
ACTCCTCTCCTCATCTAACTCTGCTTCCAGCCGTGAGACTTTTTCCTCAAGACCCTTCAGCTGCCGGGCC
CTGTCATCCTGGGAGCGCTTCTTGTTCTCTGCCTCTTGCTCCAGGCCCTGCAGTCGCTGGGCCAGCAGCT
CTTTATCCAGCCTTGCTGTGTCCCGGTCAGCCTGGGATGCCTGCAGGGCCTGCCGGAGCCTCTGGGTCTC
ATCCTGAAGCCGGCTCAGCCCCCCTGAGTTCTTCTCAGCCTCAGTGGCCCATTCCTTGGCCTGACGCTGG
GCATCCGCCACCTCCCGCCGGGCCTTCTCCTTGTAATCCTCCAGCTGGGCCTGGAGCTGCTGCAGAGCCT
GCTTAGAATCGTTCCCAATCTGCTCCAGCTCCTTGTTGAGCTGGCACACAGTCTTGTCCAGCAAGCGCTT
CTGTTCCTCCAGCTCAGCCTTGCTCCGCCGGAGCGCCTCCCGCTGCTTCCCCTCCTCCTCTAGGGCCCGG
TTCAGTGCTAGCTGCTCCTGCCCTAGGCGGGCCAACCCCCGCTGGGCCTCCTCCAGCCGGGCCTCCAGTG
CCCGCTTGGCAGCTGCCAGGCTCCCCTCCTCTTCCTGAGCGGCATTCAGGGCCTCTTCGAGCCGCTGTTT
CTCTGCCTCTAGCCGCTGCACCTTGTCCCGAAGCCTTGCCTCTGCCACTTCCCCGCCCTCTGCCAGGCCT
CGGGCCTCCTTTAGCTGCTGTTCCAGACCCAGAATACGCCGTCGGAACTCGTCATTCTCCTCCTGGGTCT
CCCGAAGTGTCACTTCCACTGCTGCCCGTCGCTGCCCCAGCACCGCCACCTCTGCCTCTGCTGCCACCTG
AGCCTTGGAAGCCTCTTCACAGTCCTGTCTCAGTTGCTGGAGGGTTTTTTGTAGCTGGAGGTTCTGCTGT
TCCAACCCCTGGCCTCGATCAGCCTCAACCTTTAGCTGCTTCTCCAATTCCCGCTCCCGGTGACGCCCAG
CCACCTCCTGGTTCTGCTGCTCTTCCTTCAGTTCCTTAAGTTCCTTCTGTGTCTGGCACAGCTCCTTCTT
AAGCTCCTCCATTTGGCGAGTATCTGCAGCACCAGCTCGGGCCTGCCCTAATTCCCTTTGTAAGACCTCT
ATCTTCTCCCCAAGCTCCTCTTCTATCTCCTCCTTCTCCATCCGCAGCTGCAGGAGTTCCTGCTTAGTGG
CTCTAAGTTCATCCTTGTTCTTCTGGAACATGCTCTGCCAATGCCCTGTCTCCTCTGAGGTCTCCTCCAG
CTCCTTCTGCAGCTCCCGCACCAGGGTTGACATTTTCTGCCTCTCCACCTCTAATGCAGCATGGTCCTGG
GTTGCATCCTGTATACTCCGGCGAAGCTGCTCTGCATCTCGCTGGCACTGCTGCCGGACATGTTCCACCT
CCTGGTCACGGGAGGCCACCTCCTCCTTCAGGGCCCCCTTCAGGGCTGTCAGCTCCCGCTCCCGCAGTCT
CAGGTGCTCCTCCATCCGCTGCTTCCCCTCTAAGACCTCTTCCAGAAGCTCTCGGGCCTCTAACAGGTCC
TTCATGAGCGCCTCCTTAGCAGGCTCAGGCTCCTGGGCCTGTTTCAGCTTGTCCTGCAGCTCCTTCACCT
GGGCCTCCAGCCCACATCGTACCCTTTCACTCTGGTCCACAAGGAGCTTCATGTTCTGGAGCTCTTTGGT
GCTCTGCTGGGCCTCGCCCTTTCTCCTTTCCAGCAGCTCCTGCAGTTGGCTGCACTCTTCTGCCTTCTCC
TGCAGCTGCCGCTCCAGCCCAAGCCGAGATGACTCTAGCTTCGGCCGTTTCTTCACCTCCTCATCCAGTT
TCTGCTGTAGCTCCTCCACTTTTTGGCTGAGCTCACTCTGCCCAGTCAGGCCCTTAGCAGATCCAGAAGT
CATCACCAGAGGCTGCATCTGTTCCAGCACCAAATTGACCTTCCTCCTCACAGAGGTTTCGGTTTCTGAG
CTTCCCTCCCTCAGGATGCTATAGATAGTGGCCTTCACATGGTCCACACTGCCCGGTGGGGCCGTCTCCT
GCTGGTCTCGGAGAAGGTCTGGAGTTGATTTGAACTGTAGCATGCCAGGGTCCCAGGCTCTCCCCCGTGG
CTCCTCAAAACTCTGAAGAACCCAGTCCTGGGTCTGACGGGAACAGCTAAATCCACCAAGAGGGCCCTGA
TTCTGGGATGACTGTTTGGAGTTGCCCATGTGGCTGTCACGCTTTGTGCTAGGAGTCCAATGGGTAGGGA
ACTGATGTTCTCGTTCATCAAGGGTATCCCGTGGGAGCCGGTTGTCCAGGCTTTGGCTCCGCTTGCGTTG
TTCAGGGGGCAGTGTCCGCATGCGCCGGCCAGTGCGGCCCCGGGCCTGCCCACCCTGGCGACTATCAAAC
TTGTTGATGAGTGAGTCCACTGAAGACAGGGGAGCAGTGTCAATAGTGCTCCCTGGGGAAGCTACTTCAG
GGGCCAGCTGCAGCAGGCTAGTGCTCCTGGTGCTCGGACTCACAGGGGCAGGGCCTTTCAGTGATGCCTG
GGACTGGGATCGGAGTAGCCTTCCATTCCAATGGGCCCCAAGCTCCTCATCAGACATGCTGCCCTGTGAG
CGGGCAGGAAATTCCTTGGCATGAGAGTAGGTGCTTTCAGGGAGTTCAGAGTCAGAGCTTAGAGCTCCTG
GAGGCCCTCTGTTGTTGGTCCCCTTGATCTGGACCCCAAAGGAGTCACTACCTTGCTCCCCACTGTTGAG
CACCACAAAGGGCTGCCCAGCAATGCCCTGCACACGCACAGCGACTCCATAGGTATTGGCTCTAGCATCC
TTAGCAGGACGTCGTCCACCACGACGCAGGGTGTCCATCTCTGCATTACCCACTGGCTCTGTGATGAAGC
GAATCTGGACTCCATGGTCTACAGGGCCCCGGGGCTCAGCCATGCGGCCGCTCTTGTACAGCTCGTCCAT
GCCGAGAGTGATCCCGGCGGCGGTCACGAACTCCAGCAGGACCATGTGATCGCGCTTCTCGTTGGGGTCT
TTGCTCAGGGCGGACTGGGTGCTCAGGTAGTGGTTGTCGGGCAGCAGCACGGGGCCGTCGCCGATGGGGG
TGTTCTGCTGGTAGTGGTCGGCGAGCTGCACGCTGCCGTCCTCGATGTTGTGGCGGATCTTGAAGTTCAC
CTTGATGCCGTTCTTCTGCTTGTCGGCCATGATATAGACGTTGTGGCTGTTGTAGTTGTACTCCAGCTTG
TGCCCCAGGATGTTGCCGTCCTCCTTGAAGTCGATGCCCTTCAGCTCGATGCGGTTCACCAGGGTGTCGC
CCTCGAACTTCACCTCGGCGCGGGTCTTGTAGTTGCCGTCGTCCTTGAAGAAGATGGTGCGCTCCTGGAC
GTAGCCTTCGGGCATGGCGGACTTGAAGAAGTCGTGCTGCTTCATGTGGTCGGGGTAGCGGCTGAAGCAC
TGCACGCCGTAGGTCAGGGTGGTCACGAGGGTGGGCCAGGGCACGGGCAGCTTGCCGGTGGTGCAGATGA
ACTTCAGGGTCAGCTTGCCGTAGGTGGCATCGCCCTCGCCCTCGCCGGACACGCTGAACTTGTGGCCGTT
TACGTCGCCGTCCAGCTCGACCAGGATGGGCACCACCCCGGTGAACAGCTCCTCGCCCTTGCTCACCATG
GTGGCGGATCCACTAGTTCTAGAGGGCCCGTTTAAACGCTAGCCAGCTTGGGTCTCCCTATAGTGAGTCG
TATTAATTTCGATAAGCCAGTAAGCAGTGGGTTCTCTAGTTAGCCAGAGAGCTCTGCTTATATAGACCTC
CCACCGTACACGCCTACCGCCCATTTGCGTCAATGGGGCGGAGTTGTTACGACATTTTGGAAAGTCCCGT
TGATTTTGGTGCCAAAACAAACTCCCATTGACGTCAATGGGGTGGAGACTTGGAAATCCCCGTGAGTCAA
ACCGCTATCCACGCCCATTGATGTACTGCCAAAACCGCATCACCATGGTAATAGCGATGACTAATACGTA
GATGTACTGCCAAGTAGGAAAGTCCCATAAGGTCATGTACTGGGCATAATGCCAGGCGGGCCATTTACCG
TCATTGACGTCAATAGGGGGCGTACTTGGCATATGATACACTTGATGTACTGCCAAGTGGGCAGTTTACC
GTAAATACTCCACCCATTGACGTCAATGGAAAGTCCCTATTGGCGTTACTATGGGAACATACGTCATTAT
TGACGTCAATGGGCGGGGGTCGTTGGGCGGTCAGCCAGGCGGGCCATTTACCGTAAGTTATGTAACGCGG
AACTCCATATATGGGCTATGAACTAATGACCCCGTAATTGATTACTATTAATAACTAGTCAATAATCAAT
GTCAACGCGTATATCTGGCCCGTACATCGCGAAGCAGCGCAAAACGCCTAACCCTAAGCAGATTCTTCAT
GCAATTGTCGGTCAAGCCTTGCCTTGTTGTAGCTTAAATTTTGCTCGCGCACTACTCAGCGACCTCCAAC
ACACAAGCAGGGAGCAGATACTGGCTTAACTATGCGGCATCAGAGCAGATTGTACTGAGAGTGCACCATA
GGGGATCGGGAGATCTCCCGATCCGTCGACGTCAGGTGGCACTTTTCGGGGAAATGTGCGCGGAACCCCT
ATTTGTTTATTTTTCTAAATACATTCAAATATGTATCCGCTCATGAGACAATAACCCTGATAAATGCTTC
AATAATATTGAAAAAGGAAGAGTATGAGTATTCAACATTTCCGTGTCGCCCTTATTCCCTTTTTTGCGGC
ATTTTGCCTTCCTGTTTTTGCTCACCCAGAAACGCTGGTGAAAGTAAAAGATGCTGAAGATCAGTTGGGT
GCACGAGTGGGTTACATCGAACTGGATCTCAACAGCGGTAAGATCCTTGAGAGTTTTCGCCCCGAAGAAC
GTTTTCCAATGATGAGCACTTTTAAAGTTCTGCTATGTGGCGCGGTATTATCCCGTATTGACGCCGGGCA
AGAGCAACTCGGTCGCCGCATACACTATTCTCAGAATGACTTGGTTGAGTACTCACCAGTCACAGAAAAG
CATCTTACGGATGGCATGACAGTAAGAGAATTATGCAGTGCTGCCATAACCATGAGTGATAACACTGCGG
CCAACTTACTTCTGACAACGATCGGAGGACCGAAGGAGCTAACCGCTTTTTTGCACAACATGGGGGATCA
TGTAACTCGCCTTGATCGTTGGGAACCGGAGCTGAATGAAGCCATACCAAACGACGAGCGTGACACCACG
ATGCCTGTAGCAATGGCAACAACGTTGCGCAAACTATTAACTGGCGAACTACTTACTCTAGCTTCCCGGC
AACAATTAATAGACTGGATGGAGGCGGATAAAGTTGCAGGACCACTTCTGCGCTCGGCCCTTCCGGCTGG
CTGGTTTATTGCTGATAAATCTGGAGCCGGTGAGCGTGGGTCTCGCGGTATCATTGCAGCACTGGGGCCA
GATGGTAAGCCCTCCCGTATCGTAGTTATCTACACGACGGGGAGTCAGGCAACTATGGATGAACGAAATA
GACAGATCGCTGAGATAGGTGCCTCACTGATTAAGCATTGGTAACTGTCAGACCAAGTTTACTCATATAT
ACTTTAGATTGATTTAAAACTTCATTTTTAATTTAAAAGGATCTAGGTGAAGATCCTTTTTGATAATCTC
ATGACCAAAATCCCTTAACGTGAGTTTTCGTTCCACTGAGCGTCAGACCCCGTAGAAAAGATCAAAGGAT
CTTC
